>Addgene plasmid #235912 | pME_Cp_0_5_010_atpB_3'UTR_Cr | addgene full sequence | sequence record 471492 | Addgene NGS Result
AATCAATCTAAAGTATATATGAGTAAACTTGGTCTGACAGCTCGAGGCTTGGATTCTCACCAATAAAAAA
CGCCCGGCGGCAACCGAGCGTTCTGAACAAATCCAGATGGAGTTCTGAGGTCATTACTGGATCTATCAAC
AGGAGTCCAAGCGAGCTCGATATCAAATTACGCCCCGCCCTGCCACTCGTCGCAGTACTGTTGTAATTCA
TTAAGCATTCTGCCGACATGGAAGCCATCACAAACGGCATGATGAACCTGAATCGCCAGCGGCATCAGCA
CCTTGTCGCCTTGCGTATAATATTTGCCCATGGTGAAAACGGGGGCGAAGAAGTTGTCCATATTGGCCAC
GTTTAAATCAAAACTGGTGAAACTCACCCAGGGATTGGCTGATACGAAAAACATATTCTCAATAAACCCT
TTAGGGAAATAGGCCAGGTTTTCACCGTAACACGCCACATCTTGCGAATATATGTGTAGAAACTGCCGGA
AATCGTCGTGGTATTCACTCCAGAGTGATGAAAACGTTTCAGTTTGCTCATGGAAAACGGTGTAACAAGG
GTGAACACTATCCCATATCACCAGCTCACCGTCTTTCATTGCCATACGAAATTCCGGATGAGCATTCATC
AGGCGGGCAAGAATGTGAATAAAGGCCGGATAAAACTTGTGCTTATTTTTCTTTACGGTCTTTAAAAAGG
CCGTAATATCCAGCTGAACGGTCTGGTTATAGGTACATTGAGCAACTGACTGAAATGCCTCAAAATGTTC
TTTACGATGCCATTGGGATATATCAACGGTGGTATATCCAGTGATTTTTTTCTCCATTTTAGCTTCCTTA
GCTCCTGAAAATCTCGATAACTCAAAAAATACGCCCGGTAGTGATCTTATTTCATTATGGTGAAAGTTGG
AACCTCTTACGTGCCCGATCAACTCGAGTGCCACCTGACGTCTAAGAAACCATTATTATCATGACATTAA
CCTATAAAAATAGGCGTATCACGAGGCAGAATTTCAGATAAAAAAAATCCTTAGCTTTCGCTAAGGATGA
TTTCTGGAATTCGCGGCCGCTTCTAGAGCGATGAGTGGTCTCGGCTTAATTTAATTTTTTATGTGTAATT
AAAATAAATATTTGGACACCATTAAGTTGTTTTCTTCTTAAAGAGCCAATTTATTTTAATTACACCGCTT
GAGACCACTCATCGCGACTAGTAGCGGCCGCTGCAGTCCGGCAAAAAAGGGCAAGGTGTCACCACCCTGC
CCTTTTTCTTTAAAACCGAAAAGATTACTTCGCGTTATGCAGGCTTCCTCGCTCACTGACTCGCTGCGCT
CGGTCGTTCGGCTGCGGCGAGCGGTATCAGCTCACTCAAAGGCGGTAATACGGTTATCCACAGAATCAGG
GGATAACGCAGGAAAGAACATGTGAGCAAAAGGCCAGCAAAAGGCCAGGAACCGTAAAAAGGCCGCGTTG
CTGGCGTTTTTCCACAGGCTCCGCCCCCCTGACGAGCATCACAAAAATCGACGCTCAAGTCAGAGGTGGC
GAAACCCGACAGGACTATAAAGATACCAGGCGTTTCCCCCTGGAAGCTCCCTCGTGCGCTCTCCTGTTCC
GACCCTGCCGCTTACCGGATACCTGTCCGCCTTTCTCCCTTCGGGAAGCGTGGCGCTTTCTCATAGCTCA
CGCTGTAGGTATCTCAGTTCGGTGTAGGTCGTTCGCTCCAAGCTGGGCTGTGTGCACGAACCCCCCGTTC
AGCCCGACCGCTGCGCCTTATCCGGTAACTATCGTCTTGAGTCCAACCCGGTAAGACACGACTTATCGCC
ACTGGCAGCAGCCACTGGTAACAGGATTAGCAGAGCGAGGTATGTAGGCGGTGCTACAGAGTTCTTGAAG
TGGTGGCCTAACTACGGCTACACTAGAAGAACAGTATTTGGTATCTGCGCTCTGCTGAAGCCAGTTACCT
TCGGAAAAAGAGTTGGTAGCTCTTGATCCGGCAAACAAACCACCGCTGGTAGCGGTGGTTTTTTTGTTTG
CAAGCAGCAGATTACGCGCAGAAAAAAAGGATCTCAAGAAGATCCTTTGATCTTTTCTACGGGGTCTGAC
GCTCAGTGGAACGAAAACTCACGTTAAGGGATTTTGGTCATGAGATTATCAAAAAGGATCTTCACCTAGA
TCCTTTTAAATTAAAAATGAAGTTTTA
Features (pLannotate 1.2.2; 8 found; start..end, strand, type, name):
     53..147     -  terminator     lambda t0 terminator: transcription terminator from phage lambda
    171..827     -  CDS            cat: CAT_ECOLX - Experimental evidence at protein level: Swiss-Prot protein existence level 1. This enzyme is an effector of chloramphenicol resistance in bacteria. From Escherichia coli. This protein is used as a marker in many commonly used cloning vectors, such as pACYC184.
    828..925     -  promoter       cat promoter: promoter of the E. coli cat gene encoding chloramphenicol acetyltransferase
   1011..1054    -  terminator     bacterial terminator: putative bacterial transcription terminator
   1057..1078    +  misc_feature   BioBrick prefix: BioBrick prefix for parts that do not start with "ATG"
   1207..1226    +  misc_feature   BioBrick suffix: universal suffix for all parts
   1227..1284    +  terminator     his operon terminator: This putative transcriptin terminator from the E. coli his operon has a 2-bp deletion introduced during synthesis. Its efficiency has not been determined.
   1479..2067    -  rep_origin     ori: high-copy-number ColE1/pMB1/pBR322/pUC origin of replication
