[The description below was written by a language model from this plasmid's Addgene catalogue record and pLannotate feature annotations shown in this document.]
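Description:
pME_Cp_0_5_010_atpB_3'UTR_Cr is a small (about 2.2 kb) synthetic-biology part plasmid that stores a single regulatory element: the 3' untranslated region of the atpB gene from Chlamydomonas reinhardtii. It belongs to a modular cloning collection built for engineering the Chlamydomonas chloroplast. The 96 bp insert was placed into the pME_Cp_UAV_GFP backbone through BsaI sites that were destroyed in the process. The backbone name suggests a universal acceptor vector whose GFP cassette is replaced by the incoming part, although the record does not spell this out. No GFP feature appears in the annotated sequence, which fits that reading.

The plasmid is maintained only in E. coli. It has a high-copy ColE1/pUC-type origin and is selected with chloramphenicol through a cat gene driven by its own promoter and followed by the lambda t0 terminator. The part sits in the unannotated interval between a BioBrick prefix and suffix. This cloning region is insulated on both sides by bacterial transcription terminators, a putative terminator upstream and the his operon terminator downstream, which limit read-through between the part and the rest of the vector. The automated annotation did not recognise the atpB 3'UTR itself, so its position is inferred from the flanking features and the insert size.

There is no promoter, coding sequence or chloroplast homology arm here, so the plasmid is not an expression or transformation vector in its own right. It serves as a basic building block. In chloroplast genes, 3'UTRs such as that of atpB typically act in transcript 3' end processing and stabilisation, and this part is presumably combined with promoter, 5'UTR and coding-sequence parts in Type IIS (Golden Gate-style) assemblies to build transcription units for chloroplast expression.
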