Addgene plasmid #235912: pME_Cp_0_5_010_atpB_3'UTR_Cr
Purpose: atpB 3'UTR Chlamydomonas reinhardtii
Depositing lab: Tobias Erb. Depositing organization: Max Planck Institute for Terrestrial Microbiology. Publication: A modular high-throughput approach for advancing synthetic biology in the chloroplast of Chlamydomonas. Inckemann RM, Chotel T, Burgis M, Brinkmann CK, Andreas L, Baumann J, Sharma P, Klose M, Barrett J, Ries F, Paczia N, Glatter T, Mackinder LCM, Willmund F, Erb TJ. Nat Plants. 2025 Nov;11(11):2332-2349. doi: 10.1038/s41477-025-02126-2. Epub 2025 Nov 3. PubMed 41184475.
Backbone
  Vector backbone: pME_Cp_UAV_GFP
  Backbone size w/o insert (bp): 2101
  Vector type: Synthetic Biology
Growth in bacteria
  Bacterial resistance: Chloramphenicol, 25 μg/mL
  Growth temperature: 37°C
  Growth strain: DH5alpha
  Copy number: High Copy
Gene/Insert
  Gene/Insert name: atpB 3'UTR
  Species: Chlamydomonas reinhardtii
  Insert size (bp): 96
  Cloning method: Restriction Enzyme; 5′ cloning site BsaI (destroyed during cloning); 3′ cloning site BsaI (destroyed during cloning)
  Sequencing primers: 5′ CGTATCACGAGGCAGAATTTC; 3′ CCTGCATAACGCGAAGTAATC
Terms and licenses: Academic/Nonprofit Terms; Industry Terms: Not Available to Industry
Depositor comments: Please visit https://doi.org/10.1101/2024.05.08.593163 for bioRxiv preprint.
How to cite: pME_Cp_0_5_010_atpB_3'UTR_Cr was a gift from Tobias Erb (Addgene plasmid # 235912 ; http://n2t.net/addgene:235912 ; RRID:Addgene_235912)
